>Addgene plasmid #99302 | STARR-seq luciferase validation vector_SCP1_AGAP1 | addgene full sequence | sequence record 193011 | Addgene NGS Result
TCATCGGTGTGGCTGTGGCCCCAGCTAACGACATCTACAACGAGCGCGAGCTGCTGAACAGCATGGGCAT
CAGCCAGCCCACCGTCGTATTCGTGAGCAAGAAAGGGCTGCAAAAGATCCTCAACGTGCAAAAGAAGCTA
CCGATCATACAAAAGATCATCATCATGGATAGCAAGACCGACTACCAGGGCTTCCAAAGCATGTACACCT
TCGTGACTTCCCATTTGCCACCCGGCTTCAACGAGTACGACTTCGTGCCCGAGAGCTTCGACCGGGACAA
AACCATCGCCCTGATCATGAACAGTAGTGGCAGTACCGGATTGCCCAAGGGCGTAGCCCTACCGCACCGC
ACCGCTTGTGTCCGATTCAGTCATGCCCGCGACCCCATCTTCGGCAACCAGATCATCCCCGACACCGCTA
TCCTCAGCGTGGTGCCATTTCACCACGGCTTCGGCATGTTCACCACGCTGGGCTACTTGATCTGCGGCTT
TCGGGTCGTGCTCATGTACCGCTTCGAGGAGGAGCTATTCTTGCGCAGCTTGCAAGACTATAAGATTCAA
TCTGCCCTGCTGGTGCCCACACTATTTAGCTTCTTCGCTAAGAGCACTCTCATCGACAAGTACGACCTAA
GCAACTTGCACGAGATCGCCAGCGGCGGGGCGCCGCTCAGCAAGGAGGTAGGTGAGGCCGTGGCCAAACG
CTTCCACCTACCAGGCATCCGCCAGGGCTACGGCCTGACAGAAACAACCAGCGCCATTCTGATCACCCCC
GAAGGGGACGACAAGCCTGGCGCAGTAGGCAAGGTGGTGCCCTTCTTCGAGGCTAAGGTGGTGGACTTGG
ACACCGGTAAGACACTGGGTGTGAACCAGCGCGGCGAGCTGTGCGTCCGTGGCCCCATGATCATGAGCGG
CTACGTTAACAACCCCGAGGCTACAAACGCTCTCATCGACAAGGACGGCTGGCTGCACAGCGGCGACATC
GCCTACTGGGACGAGGACGAGCACTTCTTCATCGTGGACCGGCTGAAGAGCCTGATCAAATACAAGGGCT
ACCAGGTAGCCCCAGCCGAACTGGAGAGCATCCTGCTGCAACACCCCAACATCTTCGACGCCGGGGTCGC
CGGCCTGCCCGACGACGATGCCGGCGAGCTGCCCGCCGCAGTCGTCGTGCTGGAACACGGTAAAACCATG
ACCGAGAAGGAGATCGTGGACTATGTGGCCAGCCAGGTTACAACCGCCAAGAAGCTGCGCGGTGGTGTTG
TGTTCGTGGACGAGGTGCCTAAAGGACTGACCGGCAAGTTGGACGCCCGCAAGATCCGCGAGATTCTCAT
TAAGGCCAAGAAGGGCGGCAAGATCGCCGTGTAATAATTCTAGAGTCGGGGCGGCCGGCCGCTTCGAGCA
GACATGATAAGATACATTGATGAGTTTGGACAAACCACAACTAGAATGCAGTGAAAAAAATGCTTTATTT
GTGAAATTTGTGATGCTATTGCTTTATTTGTAACCATTATAAGCTGCAATAAACAAGTTAACAACAACAA
TTGCATTCATTTTATGTTTCAGGTTCAGGGGGAGGTGTGGGAGGTTTTTTAAAGCAAGTAAAACCTCTAC
AAATGTGGTAAAATCGATAAGGATCCCACCCCTGGGCGGGTTTGTAGTGCGGCTTGTGCGTCTCCCCAGA
TTGCAGAGGAGAGGAAATACATCCCCTTCAAGATGAGAGGACACAGCTGCAACGTCTTATTTTAAAAATA
TGTGTGACTTTTACTTTCTGCTTCATACATGCATCACGTGTTTGAATATACTTTCTATTATTTGTGAGTT
AACATTGCTGTTTTTCTCCAAGTGTTTGAGTGAAATTGATTCTCCACGCAGACTCTCCTTGCTCACCCTG
AGGTTTCAGGGCTTTGACCTGAGGGCTGAGACCACAGGGCACAGCTCCTGACCCACGTGGCTGAAGGGCT
TGGAGCAGGAGGTAAGGGGGCTGCCGGCGTAGCTCCAAGGTGATGAATATTTCTACTTGATATTTCTCCT
GGTATTTCTGCACTTTAATGACTATTTCTACTAATACTTGTACTAATAATTTTTAATGGTTCACATTGAG
TAGGTGACATTTTGATACATTAATGAGCCTTATCAATGACTTTTAAAAGTTCCTTAGTGTGCCAGGATAC
TTTGCTGCAGCCCTTGGAAGGAAGGGGAGAGGGTGTGGCTGTGGCCCCCATTCTACCCTCTGAGCATGAG
TCACAGGTGGCACGCCTAAGAGTAACATCCACGGCTGAATCGTCACCGGCATTGAACTACACTTCCAAGG
TTAGTCAGGGAGGCTTTCCTTTAACATAGCTTGCCCGTACTAAAAGCTGTCAGAATACTGGAGAAATGTA
GGCCTTGAAGATAGAGGGGTGTTTTCAGGGGTGGCTGCCTTCACTCTGGAATGCTTTGCGCCTGCTGGGA
TGTTGCTAGCATGCCTGTGGGGAGAGGCCCGGAGGGCTGGGCTGCGAGGGAGGCTGCACTGGCTTCTGGG
AAGCGCTGGTTTCTGGAGCAGGCCAGCCTGCGGGACTCCAGGACTGAGGCTTGCCCAGCCACTGTGGGTC
CTGACGGTGCAGTAGGGGCTGCATTTTGACAGACTTACAACAAGTATCCCAGAGAAAGATGAGAGCAGAT
GGGGATCCTGAATTTTGGTTTCCTGGGGACAAATGTTTTCTGGCTTGTTCTCATGTTTCTGGGAAATAAT
GGGATTAAATTCGAGTATCTTTCTTGGCTACAGGAATTGATGGAAGAGGAAGTATTTTGAACTCAGTGAA
ATGAGCATTCCTCTGCACTAGGCCGACCCCTTTCTGTGGCAGCCCACTGGAACATAAGCACCCCATGTTG
GGAATTTCTTTTTTTGGTCACCAGTGTATCCCAGACCCCTAGAGTAGCTCTCAGTAAATATTTATGTAAT
GAAAAATCTCAATTCTCACAACCACCTTAGGAGGGATAATAGCATAATCCCCATTTCACAGACAGAATGA
ATGCTCAGAGAAGTTGAGCCACTTACTCAATGTCACTCAGCCTGGGAGTGGTAAACTAACACTTATGCAT
TGTATGGAACTGCCCACGAGTCACGTTTGTTCTATGAGAAGGCAGAAAATACCTGGACATGTGAGCAAAA
GGCCAGCAAAAGGCCAGGAACCGTAAAAAGGCCGCGTTGCTGGCGTTTTTCCATAGGCTCCGCCCCCCTG
ACGAGCATCACAAAAATCGACGCTCAAGTCAGAGGTGGCGAAACCCGACAGGACTATAAAGATACCAGGC
GTTTCCCCCTGGAAGCTCCCTCGTGCGCTCTCCTGTTCCGACCCTGCCGCTTACCGGATACCTGTCCGCC
TTTCTCCCTTCGGGAAGCGTGGCGCTTTCTCATAGCTCACGCTGTAGGTATCTCAGTTCGGTGTAGGTCG
TTCGCTCCAAGCTGGGCTGTGTGCACGAACCCCCCGTTCAGCCCGACCGCTGCGCCTTATCCGGTAACTA
TCGTCTTGAGTCCAACCCGGTAAGACACGACTTATCGCCACTGGCAGCAGCCACTGGTAACAGGATTAGC
AGAGCGAGGTATGTAGGCGGTGCTACAGAGTTCTTGAAGTGGTGGCCTAACTACGGCTACACTAGAAGAA
CAGTATTTGGTATCTGCGCTCTGCTGAAGCCAGTTACCTTCGGAAAAAGAGTTGGTAGCTCTTGATCCGG
CAAACAAACCACCGCTGGTAGCGGTGGTTTTTTTGTTTGCAAGCAGCAGATTACGCGCAGAAAAAAAGGA
TCTCAAGAAGATCCTTTGATCTTTTCTACGGGGTCTGACGCTCAGTGGAACGAAAACTCACGTTAAGGGA
TTTTGGTCATGAGATTATCAAAAAGGATCTTCACCTAGATCCTTTTAAATTAAAAATGAAGTTTTAAATC
AATCTAAAGTATATATGAGTAAACTTGGTCTGACAGCGGCCGCAAATGCTAAACCACTGCAGTGGTTACC
AGTGCTTGATCAGTGAGGCACCGATCTCAGCGATCTGCCTATTTCGTTCGTCCATAGTGGCCTGACTCCC
CGTCGTGTAGATCACTACGATTCGTGAGGGCTTACCATCAGGCCCCAGCGCAGCAATGATGCCGCGAGAG
CCGCGTTCACCGGCCCCCGATTTGTCAGCAATGAACCAGCCAGCAGGGAGGGCCGAGCGAAGAAGTGGTC
CTGCTACTTTGTCCGCCTCCATCCAGTCTATGAGCTGCTGTCGTGATGCTAGAGTAAGAAGTTCGCCAGT
GAGTAGTTTCCGAAGAGTTGTGGCCATTGCTACTGGCATCGTGGTATCACGCTCGTCGTTCGGTATGGCT
TCGTTCAACTCTGGTTCCCAGCGGTCAAGCCGGGTCACATGATCACCCATATTATGAAGAAATGCAGTCA
GCTCCTTAGGGCCTCCGATCGTTGTCAGAAGTAAGTTGGCCGCGGTGTTGTCGCTCATGGTAATGGCAGC
ACTACACAATTCTCTTACCGTCATGCCATCCGTAAGATGCTTTTCCGTGACCGGCGAGTACTCAACCAAG
TCGTTTTGTGAGTAGTGTATACGGCGACCAAGCTGCTCTTGCCCGGCGTCTATACGGGACAACACCGCGC
CACATAGCAGTACTTTGAAAGTGCTCATCATCGGGAATCGTTCTTCGGGGCGGAAAGACTCAAGGATCTT
GCCGCTATTGAGATCCAGTTCGATATAGCCCACTCTTGCACCCAGTTGATCTTCAGCATCTTTTACTTTC
ACCAGCGTTTCGGGGTGTGCAAAAACAGGCAAGCAAAATGCCGCAAAGAAGGGAATGAGTGCGACACGAA
AATGTTGGATGCTCATACTCGTCCTTTTTCAATATTATTGAAGCATTTATCAGGGTTACTAGTACGTCTC
TCAAGGATAAGTAAGTAATATTAAGGTACGGGAGGTATTGGACAGGCCGCAATAAAATATCTTTATTTTC
ATTACATCTGTGTGTTGGTTTTTTGTGTGAATCGATAGTACTAACATACGCTCTCCATCAAAACAAAACG
AAACAAAACAAACTAGCAAAATAGGCTGTCCCCAGTGCAAGTGCAGGTGCCAGAACATTTCTCTGGCCTA
ACTGGCCGGATCTCCCTAGGGTACTTATATAAGGGGGTGGGGGCGCGTTCGTCCTCAGTCGCGATCGAAC
ACTCGAGCCGAGCAGACGTGCCTACGGACCGGGCTAGCGACCTAAAGCTTGGCAATCCGGTACTGTTGGT
AAAGCCACCATGGAAGATGCCAAAAACATTAAGAAGGGCCCAGCGCCATTCTACCCACTCGAAGACGGGA
CCGCCGGCGAGCAGCTGCACAAAGCCATGAAGCGCTACGCCCTGGTGCCCGGCACCATCGCCTTTACCGA
CGCACATATCGAGGTGGACATTACCTACGCCGAGTACTTCGAGATGAGCGTTCGGCTGGCAGAAGCTATG
AAGCGCTATGGGCTGAATACAAACCATCGGATCGTGGTGTGCAGCGAGAATAGCTTGCAGTTCTTCATGC
CCGTGTTGGGTGCCCTGT
Features (pLannotate 1.2.2; 8 found; start..end, strand, type, name):
   1408..1529    -  polyA_signal   SV40 poly(A) signal: SV40 polyadenylation signal
   1555..1707    -  CDS            LT_SV40 (fragment): Experimental evidence at protein level: Swiss-Prot protein existence level 1. Isoform 17kT antigen targets host RBL2 for degradation and promotes cell proliferation. Transactivates host cyclin A promoter through its J domain. From Simian virus 40 (SV40).
   3198..3786    -  rep_origin     ori: high-copy-number ColE1/pMB1/pBR322/pUC origin of replication
   3986..4846    -  CDS            AmpR: β-lactamase confers resistance to ampicillin, carbenicillin, and related antibiotics
   4847..4888    -  promoter       AmpR promoter (fragment): bla
   4951..4999    +  polyA_signal   poly(A) signal: synthetic polyadenylation signal
   5013..5104    +  misc_feature   pause site: RNA polymerase II transcriptional pause signal from the human α2 globin gene
   5260..1364    +  CDS            luciferase (across the origin): firefly luciferase synthetic luc2 version of the luciferase gene
