[The description below was written by a language model from this plasmid's Addgene catalogue record and pLannotate feature annotations shown in this document.]
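Description:
STARR-seq luciferase validation vector_SCP1_AGAP1 is a mammalian luciferase reporter plasmid built on a Promega-derived backbone (the STARR-seq luciferase validation vector carrying the SCP1 core promoter). It is used to test an individual enhancer candidate outside the pooled STARR-seq format. The sequenced plasmid is about 5.5 kb, consistent with a 4,042 bp backbone plus a 1,500 bp insert. It is maintained in E. coli at high copy through a ColE1/pUC-type origin of replication and selected with ampicillin through the β-lactamase gene and its bla promoter.

The reporter is the synthetic luc2 version of firefly luciferase, which spans the numbering origin of the circular sequence record. According to the depositor, transcription starts from SCP1, a minimal core promoter with little activity unless an enhancer is present; SCP1 itself is not picked up in the automated annotation. Upstream of the reporter unit sit a synthetic poly(A) signal and an RNA polymerase II pause site from the human α2-globin gene, elements that limit read-through transcription from the backbone and so lower background signal. An SV40 polyadenylation signal lies just after the luciferase coding sequence, but is annotated on the opposite strand, along with a short large T antigen fragment. The insert is a 1.5 kb human genomic fragment from chromosome 2 associated with the AGAP1 locus, introduced by Gibson cloning downstream of the reporter gene. It is also unannotated, but probably lies in the featureless stretch between the SV40 sequences and the bacterial origin. After transfection into mammalian cells, luciferase activity reflects how strongly this enhancer acts on SCP1 from a distal, downstream position. This gives an independent check on enhancer activity measured in human cell assays.
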