Addgene plasmid #99302: STARR-seq luciferase validation vector_SCP1_AGAP1
Purpose: Luciferase validation vector with AGAP1 enhancer inserted downstream of the reporter gene. The candidate's enhancer activity is reflected by luciferase activity
Depositing lab: Alexander Stark. Depositing organization: Research Institute of Molecular Pathology (IMP). Publication: Resolving systematic errors in widely used enhancer activity assays in human cells. Muerdter F, Boryn LM, Woodfin AR, Neumayr C, Rath M, Zabidi MA, Pagani M, Haberle V, Kazmar T, Catarino RR, Schernhuber K, Arnold CD, Stark A. Nat Methods. 2017 Dec 11. pii: nmeth.4534. doi: 10.1038/nmeth.4534. PubMed 29256496.
Backbone
  Vector backbone: STARR-seq luciferase validation vector_SCP1
  Backbone manufacturer: Promega
  Backbone size w/o insert (bp): 4042
  Vector type: Mammalian Expression, Luciferase ; STARR-seq Luciferase validation vector
Growth in bacteria
  Bacterial resistance: Ampicillin, 100 μg/mL
  Growth temperature: 37°C
  Growth strain: DH5alpha
  Copy number: High Copy
Gene/Insert
  Gene/Insert name: enhancer; chr2: 236735694-236737193
  Species: H. sapiens (human)
  Insert size (bp): 1500
  Entrez Gene: AGAP1 (a.k.a. AGAP-1, CENTG2, GGAP1, cnt-g2)
  Cloning method: Gibson Cloning
Terms and licenses: Academic/Nonprofit Terms; Industry Terms: Not Available to Industry
Depositor comments: This vector has the AGAP1 enhancer cloned downstream of the reporter gene; Core promoter is SCP1 . Please see bioRxiv for preprint article. Posted 17 July 2017. DOI: 10.1101/164590
How to cite: STARR-seq luciferase validation vector_SCP1_AGAP1 was a gift from Alexander Stark (Addgene plasmid # 99302 ; http://n2t.net/addgene:99302 ; RRID:Addgene_99302)
